>Addgene plasmid #103373 | LSB-hsa-miR-23b-3p | depositor full sequence | sequence record 195795 | Full Sequence
AATTGAGGGGATAACGCAGGAAAGAACATGTGAGCAAAAGGCCAGCAAAAGGCCAGGAACCGTAAAAAGG
CCGCGTTGCTGGCGTTTTTCCATAGGCTCCGCCCCCCTGACGAGCATCACAAAAATCGACGCTCAAGTCA
GAGGTGGCGAAACCCGACAGGACTATAAAGATACCAGGCGTTTCCCCCTGGAAGCTCCCTCGTGCGCTCT
CCTGTTCCGACCCTGCCGCTTACCGGATACCTGTCCGCCTTTCTCCCTTCGGGAAGCGTGGCGCTTTCTC
ATAGCTCACGCTGTAGGTATCTCAGTTCGGTGTAGGTCGTTCGCTCCAAGCTGGGCTGTGTGCACGAACC
CCCCGTTCAGCCCGACCGCTGCGCCTTATCCGGTAACTATCGTCTTGAGTCCAACCCGGTAAGACACGAC
TTATCGCCACTGGCAGCAGCCACTGGTAACAGGATTAGCAGAGCGAGGTATGTAGGCGGTGCTACAGAGT
TCTTGAAGTGGTGGCCTAACTACGGCTACACTAGAAGAACAGTATTTGGTATCTGCGCTCTGCTGAAGCC
AGTTACCTTCGGAAAAAGAGTTGGTAGCTCTTGATCCGGCAAACAAACCACCGCTGGTAGCGGTGGTTTT
TTTGTTTGCAAGCAGCAGATTACGCGCAGAAAAAAAGGATCTCAAGAAGATCCTTTGATCTTTTCTACGG
GGTCTGACGCTCAGTGGAACGAAAACTCACGTTAAGGGATTTTGGTCATGAGATTATCAAAAAGGATCTT
CACCTAGATCCTTTTAAATTAAAAATGAAGTTTTAAATCAATCTAAAGTATATATGAGTAAACTTGGTCT
GACAGTTACCAATGCTTAATCAGTGAGGCACCTATCTCAGCGATCTGTCTATTTCGTTCATCCATAGTTG
CCTGACTCCCCGTCGTGTAGATAACTACGATACGGGAGGGCTTACCATCTGGCCCCAGTGCTGCAATGAT
ACCGCGAGAACCACGCTCACCGGCTCCAGATTTATCAGCAATAAACCAGCCAGCCGGAAGGGCCGAGCGC
AGAAGTGGTCCTGCAACTTTATCCGCCTCCATCCAGTCTATTAATTGTTGCCGGGAAGCTAGAGTAAGTA
GTTCGCCAGTTAATAGTTTGCGCAACGTTGTTGCCATTGCTACAGGCATCGTGGTGTCACGCTCGTCGTT
TGGTATGGCTTCATTCAGCTCCGGTTCCCAACGATCAAGGCGAGTTACATGATCCCCCATGTTGTGCAAA
AAAGCGGTTAGCTCCTTCGGTCCTCCGATCGTTGTCAGAAGTAAGTTGGCCGCAGTGTTATCACTCATGG
TTATGGCAGCACTGCATAATTCTCTTACTGTCATGCCATCCGTAAGATGCTTTTCTGTGACTGGTGAGTA
CTCAACCAAGTCATTCTGAGAATAGTGTATGCGGCGACCGAGTTGCTCTTGCCCGGCGTCAATACGGGAT
AATACCGCGCCACATAGCAGAACTTTAAAAGTGCTCATCATTGGAAAACGTTCTTCGGGGCGAAAACTCT
CAAGGATCTTACCGCTGTTGAGATCCAGTTCGATGTAACCCACTCGTGCACCCAACTGATCTTCAGCATC
TTTTACTTTCACCAGCGTTTCTGGGTGAGCAAAAACAGGAAGGCAAAATGCCGCAAAAAAGGGAATAAGG
GCGACACGGAAATGTTGAATACTCATACTCTTCCTTTTTCAATATTATTGAAGCATTTATCAGGGTTATT
GTCTCATGAGCGGATACATATTTGAATGTAGCTCCGAATTTCTCGAGGGCTTGTCGACGACGGCGGTCTC
CGTCGTCAGGATCATGAATTCGACCCGCCTGCCACCATGACCGAGTACAAGCCCACGGTGCGCCTCGCCA
CCCGCGACGACGTCCCCCGGGCCGTACGCACCCTCGCCGCCGCGTTCGCCGACTACCCCGCCACGCGCCA
CACCGTCGACCCGGACCGCCACATCGAGCGGGTCACCGAGCTGCAAGAACTCTTCCTCACGCGCGTCGGG
CTCGACATCGGCAAGGTGTGGGTCGCGGACGACGGCGCCGCGGTGGCGGTCTGGACCACGCCGGAGAGCG
TCGAAGCGGGGGCGGTGTTCGCCGAGATCGGCCCGCGCATGGCCGAGTTGAGCGGTTCCCGGCTGGCCGC
GCAGCAACAGATGGAAGGCCTCCTGGCGCCGCACCGGCCCAAGGAGCCCGCGTGGTTCCTGGCCACCGTC
GGCGTCTCGCCCGACCACCAGGGCAAGGGTCTGGGCAGCGCCGTCGTGCTCCCCGGAGTGGAGGCGGCCG
AGCGCGCCGGGGTGCCCGCCTTCCTGGAGACATCCGCGCCCCGCAACCTCCCCTTCTACGAGCGGCTCGG
CTTCACCGTCACCGCCGACGTCGAGGTGCCCGAAGGACCGCGCACCTGGTGCATGACCCGCAAGCCCGGT
GCCTGATACGCGTGAATTCACTCCTCAGGTGCAGGCTGCCTATCAGAAGGTGGTGGCTGGTGTGGCCAAT
GCCCTGGCTCACAAATACCACTGAGATCTTTTTCCCTCTGCCAAAAATTATGGGGACATCATGAAGCCCC
TTGAGCATCTGACTTCTGGCTAATAAAGGAAATTTATTTTCATTGCAATAGTGTGTTGGAATTTTTTGTG
TCTCTCACTCGGAAGGACATATGGGAGGGCAAATCATTTAAAACATCAGAATGAGTATTTGGTTTAGAGT
TTGGCAACATATGCCCATATGCTGGCTGCCATGAACAAAGGTTGGCTATAAAGAGGTCATCAGTATATGA
AACAGCCCCCTGCTGTCCATTCCTTATTCCATAGAAAAGCCTTGACTTGAGGTTAGATTTTTTTTATATT
TTGTTTTGTGTTATTTTTTTCTTTAACATCCCTAAAATTTTCCTTACATGTTTTACTAGCCAGATTTTTC
CTCCTCTCCTGACTACTCCCAGTCATAGCTGTCCCTCTTCTCTTATGGAGATCCCTCGACCTGCAGCCCA
AGCTTGAATTCTCTAGAATTACCCTGTTATCCCTATGCTTGGTTTACCGAGCTCTTATTGGTTTTCAAAC
TTCATTGACTGTGCCCAACGCGCCTGGGAGCTCACGGGGACAGCCCCCCCCCAAAGCCCCCAGGGATGTA
ATTACGTCCCTCCCCCGCTAGGGGGCAGCAGCGAGCCGCCCGGGGCTCCGCTCCGGTCCGGCGCTCCCCC
CGCATCCCCGAGCCGGCAGCGTGCGGGGACAGCCCGGGCACGGGGAAGGTGGCACGGGATCGCTTTCCTC
TGAACGCTTCTCGCTGCTCTTTGAGCCTGCAGACACCTGGGGGGATACGGGGAAAAAGCTAGGCTGAAAG
ACCGGTTCTTAGAATGACACGCGCCTGGGAGCTCACGGGGACAGCCCCCCCCCAAAGCCCCCAGGGATGT
AATTACGTCCCTCCCCCGCTAGGGGGCAGCAGCGAGCCGCCCGGGGCTCCGCTCCGGTCCGGCGCTCCCC
CCGCATCCCCGAGCCGGCAGCGTGCGGGGACAGCCCGGGCACGGGGAAGGTGGCACGGGATCGCTTTCCT
CTGAACGCTTCTCGCTGCTCTTTGAGCCTGCAGACACCTGGGGGGATACGGGGAAAAAGCTAACTTCTGA
GACGACAACTTTGTATAGAAAAGTTGGCTCCGAATTCGCCCTTGACAGCAGAGATCCAGTTTGGTTAATT
AATTGGCTCCGGTGCCCGTCAGTGGGCAGAGCGCACATCGCCCACAGTCCCCGAGAAGTTGTGGGGAGGG
GTCGGCAATTGAACCGGTGCCTAGAGAAGGTGGCGCGGGGTAAACTGGGAAAGTGATGTCGTGTACTGGC
TCCGCCTTTTTCCCGAGGGTGGGGGAGAACCGTATATAAGTGCAGTAGTCGCCGTGAACGTTCTTTTTCG
CAACGGGTTTGCCGCCAGAACACAGGTAAGTGCCGTGTGTGGTTCCCGCGGGCCTGGCCTCTTTACGGGT
TATGGCCCTTGCGTGCCTTGAATTACTTCCACCTGGCTGCAGTACGTGATTCTTGATCCCGAGCTTCGGG
TTGGAAGTGGGTGGGAGAGTTCGAGGCCTTGCGCTTAAGGAGCCCCTTCGCCTCGTGCTTGAGTTGAGGC
CTGGCCTGGGCGCTGGGGCCGCCGCGTGCGAATCTGGTGGCACCTTCGCGCCTGTCTCGCTGCTTTCGAT
AAGTCTCTAGCCATTTAAAATTTTTGATGACCTGCTGCGACGCTTTTTTTCTGGCAAGATAGTCTTGTAA
ATGCGGGCCAAGATCTGCACACTGGTATTTCGGTTTTTGGGGCCGCGGGCGGCGACGGGGCCCGTGCGTC
CCAGCGCACATGTTCGGCGAGGCGGGGCCTGCGAGCGCGGCCACCGAGAATCGGACGGGGGTAGTCTCAA
GCTGGCCGGCCTGCTCTGGTGCCTGGCCTCGCGCCGCCGTGTATCGCCCCGCCCTGGGCGGCAAGGCTGG
CCCGGTCGGCACCAGTTGCGTGAGCGGAAAGATGGCCGCTTCCCGGCCCTGCTGCAGGGAGCTCAAAATG
GAGGACGCGGCGCTCGGGAGAGCGGGCGGGTGAGTCACCCACACAAAGGAAAAGGGCCTTTCCGTCCTCA
GCCGTCGCTTCATGTGACTCCACGGAGTACCGGGCGCCGTCCAGGCACCTCGATTAGTTCTCGAGCTTTT
GGAGTACGTCGTCTTTAGGTTGGGGGGAGGGGTTTTATGCGATGGAGTTTCCCCACACTGAGTGGGTGGA
GACTGAAGTTAGGCCAGCTTGGCACTTGATGTAATTCTCCTTGGAATTTGCCCTTTTTGAGTTTGGATCT
TGGTTCATTCTCAAGCCTCAGACAGTGGTTCAAAGTTTTTTTCTTCCATTTCAGGTGTCGTGAGAAGGGC
GAATTCGACCCAAGTTTGTACAAAAAAGCAGGCTGGATCCAGGTGCCACCATGGTGAGCGAGCTGATTAA
GGAGAACATGCACATGAAGCTGTACATGGAGGGCACCGTGAACAACCACCACTTCAAGTGCACATCCGAG
GGCGAAGGCAAGCCCTACGAGGGCACCCAGACCATGAGAATCAAGGCGGTCGAGGGCGGCCCTCTCCCCT
TCGCCTTCGACATCCTGGCTACCAGCTTCATGTACGGCAGCAAAACCTTCATCAACCACACCCAGGGCAT
CCCCGACTTCTTTAAGCAGTCCTTCCCCGAGGGCTTCACATGGGAGAGAGTCACCACATACGAAGATGGG
GGCGTGCTGACCGCTACCCAGGACACCAGCCTCCAGGACGGCTGCCTCATCTACAACGTCAAGATCAGAG
GGGTGAACTTCCCATCCAACGGCCCTGTGATGCAGAAGAAAACACTCGGCTGGGAGGCCTCCACCGAGAC
ACTGTACCCCGCTGACGGCGGCCTGGAAGGCAGAGCCGACATGGCCCTGAAGCTCGTGGGCGGGGGCCAC
CTGATCTGCAACCTTAAGACCACATACAGATCCAAGAAACCCGCTAAGAACCTCAAGATGCCCGGCGTCT
ACTATGTGGACAGGAGACTGGAAAGAATCAAGGAGGCCGACAAAGAGACATACGTCGAGCAGCACGAGGT
GGCTGTGGCCAGATACTGCGACCTCCCTAGCAAACTGGGGCACAAACTTAATTGAGAATTCTACCACCCA
GCTTTCTTGTACAAAGTGGTACGTCTCAAGACCAGAGGTCTCTGCTTTGGAACAGGGTAATCCCTGGCAA
TGTGATGGTAATCCCTGGCAATGTGATGGTAATCCCTGGCAATGTGATGGTAATCCCTGGCAATGTGATC
AACCAGAAGAGACCTGTGCTTCACTCCTCAGGTGCAGGCTGCCTATCAGAAGGTGGTGGCTGGTGTGGCC
AATGCCCTGGCTCACAAATACCACTGAGATCTTTTTCCCTCTGCCAAAAATTATGGGGACATCATGAAGC
CCCTTGAGCATCTGACTTCTGGCTAATAAAGGAAATTTATTTTCATTGCAATAGTGTGTTGGAATTTTTT
GTGTCTCTCACTCGGAAGGACATATGGGAGGGCAAATCATTTAAAACATCAGAATGAGTATTTGGTTTAG
AGTTTGGCAACATATGCCCATATGCTGGCTGCCATGAACAAAGGTTGGCTATAAAGAGGTCATCAGTATA
TGAAACAGCCCCCTGCTGTCCATTCCTTATTCCATAGAAAAGCCTTGACTTGAGGTTAGATTTTTTTTAT
ATTTTGTTTTGTGTTATTTTTTTCTTTAACATCCCTAAAATTTTCCTTACATGTTTTACTAGCCAGATTT
TTCCTCCTCTCCTGACTACTCCCAGTCATAGCTGTCCCTCTTCTCTTATGGAGATCCCGAGCGGTGCGTT
TTTATGCTTGTAGTATTGTATAATGTTTTTAAGATCCAAGCTTCTGACCTCTTCTCTTCCTCCCACAGGG
CCTCGAGACAATTGCATCGATGGTACCAGTGAAAGTCTGCAATGAATTCGAGTTGGCGCGCCTGTCATTC
TAAATCTCTCTTTCAGCCTAAAGCTTTTTCCCCGTATCCCCCCAGGTGTCTGCAGGCTCAAAGAGCAGCG
AGAAGCGTTCAGAGGAAAGCGATCCCGTGCCACCTTCCCCGTGCCCGGGCTGTCCCCGCACGCTGCCGGC
TCGGGGATGCGGGGGGAGCGCCGGACCGGAGCGGAGCCCCGGGCGGCTCGCTGCTGCCCCCTAGCGGGGG
AGGGACGTAATTACATCCCTGGGGGCTTTGGGAGGGGGCTGTCCCCGTGAGCTCCCAGGCGCGCCTGTCA
TTCTAAATCTCTCTTTCAGCCTAAAGCTTTTTCCCCGTATCCCCCCAGGTGTCTGCAGGCTCAAAGAGCA
GCGAGAAGCGTTCAGAGGAAAGCGATCCCGTGCCACCTTCCCCGTGCCCGGGCTGTCCCCGCACGCTGCC
GGCTCGGGGATGCGGGGGGAGCGCCGGACCGGAGCGGAGCCCCGGGCGGCTCGCTGCTGCCCCCTAGCGG
GGGAGGGACGTAATTACATCCCTGGGGGCTTTGGGGGGGGGCTGTCCCCGTGAGCTCCCAGGCGCGCCAA
CTCGGTACCGTATCGATGTCGACGTTAACGCTAGTGATATCAACTTTGTATAGAAAAGTTGGCTCCGAAT
TCGCCCTTGACAGCAGAGATCCAGTTTGGTTAATTAATTGGCTCCGGTGCCCGTCAGTGGGCAGAGCGCA
CATCGCCCACAGTCCCCGAGAAGTTGTGGGGAGGGGTCGGCAATTGAACCGGTGCCTAGAGAAGGTGGCG
CGGGGTAAACTGGGAAAGTGATGTCGTGTACTGGCTCCGCCTTTTTCCCGAGGGTGGGGGAGAACCGTAT
ATAAGTGCAGTAGTCGCCGTGAACGTTCTTTTTCGCAACGGGTTTGCCGCCAGAACACAGGTAAGTGCCG
TGTGTGGTTCCCGCGGGCCTGGCCTCTTTACGGGTTATGGCCCTTGCGTGCCTTGAATTACTTCCACCTG
GCTGCAGTACGTGATTCTTGATCCCGAGCTTCGGGTTGGAAGTGGGTGGGAGAGTTCGAGGCCTTGCGCT
TAAGGAGCCCCTTCGCCTCGTGCTTGAGTTGAGGCCTGGCCTGGGCGCTGGGGCCGCCGCGTGCGAATCT
GGTGGCACCTTCGCGCCTGTCTCGCTGCTTTCGATAAGTCTCTAGCCATTTAAAATTTTTGATGACCTGC
TGCGACGCTTTTTTTCTGGCAAGATAGTCTTGTAAATGCGGGCCAAGATCTGCACACTGGTATTTCGGTT
TTTGGGGCCGCGGGCGGCGACGGGGCCCGTGCGTCCCAGCGCACATGTTCGGCGAGGCGGGGCCTGCGAG
CGCGGCCACCGAGAATCGGACGGGGGTAGTCTCAAGCTGGCCGGCCTGCTCTGGTGCCTGGCCTCGCGCC
GCCGTGTATCGCCCCGCCCTGGGCGGCAAGGCTGGCCCGGTCGGCACCAGTTGCGTGAGCGGAAAGATGG
CCGCTTCCCGGCCCTGCTGCAGGGAGCTCAAAATGGAGGACGCGGCGCTCGGGAGAGCGGGCGGGTGAGT
CACCCACACAAAGGAAAAGGGCCTTTCCGTCCTCAGCCGTCGCTTCATGTGACTCCACGGAGTACCGGGC
GCCGTCCAGGCACCTCGATTAGTTCTCGAGCTTTTGGAGTACGTCGTCTTTAGGTTGGGGGGAGGGGTTT
TATGCGATGGAGTTTCCCCACACTGAGTGGGTGGAGACTGAAGTTAGGCCAGCTTGGCACTTGATGTAAT
TCTCCTTGGAATTTGCCCTTTTTGAGTTTGGATCTTGGTTCATTCTCAAGCCTCAGACAGTGGTTCAAAG
TTTTTTTCTTCCATTTCAGGTGTCGTGAGAAGGGCGAATTCGACCCAAGTTTGTACAAAAAAGCAGGCTC
GCCACCATGGTGAGCAAGGGCGAGGAGCTGTTCACCGGGGTGGTGCCCATCCTGGTCGAGCTGGACGGCG
ACGTAAACGGCCACAAGTTCAGCGTGAGGGGCGAGGGCGAGGGCGATGCCACCAACGGCAAGCTGACCCT
GAAGTTCATCTGCACCACCGGCAAGCTGCCCGTGCCCTGGCCCACCCTCGTGACCACCCTGAGCCACGGC
GTGCAGTGCTTCGCCCGCTACCCCGACCACATGAAGCAGCACGACTTCTTCAAGTCCGCCATGCCCGAAG
GCTACGTCCAGGAGCGCACCATCTTCTTCAAGGACGACGGCACCTACAAGACCCGCGCCGAGGTGAAGTT
CGAGGGCGACACCCTAGTGAACCGCATCGAGCTGAAGGGCGTCGACTTCAAGGAGGACGGCAACATCCTG
GGGCACAAGCTGGAGTACAACTTCAACAGCCACAACATCTATATCATGGCCGTCAAGCAGAAGAACGGCA
TCAAGGTGAACTTCAAGATCCGCCACAACGTGGAGGACGGCAGCGTGCAGCTCGCCGACCACTACCAGCA
GAACACCCCCATCGGCGACGGCCCCGTGCTGCTGCCCGACAGCCACTACCTGAGCACCCAGTCCGTGCTG
AGCAAAGACCCCAACGAGAAGCGCGATCACATGGTCCTGCTGGAGTTCCGCACCGCCGCCGGGATCACTC
TCGGCATGGACGAGCTGTACAAGTAATACCACCCAGCTTTCTTGTACAAAGTGGTACGCGTGAATTCACT
CCTCAGGTGCAGGCTGCCTATCAGAAGGTGGTGGCTGGTGTGGCCAATGCCCTGGCTCACAAATACCACT
GAGATCTTTTTCCCTCTGCCAAAAATTATGGGGACATCATGAAGCCCCTTGAGCATCTGACTTCTGGCTA
ATAAAGGAAATTTATTTTCATTGCAATAGTGTGTTGGAATTTTTTGTGTCTCTCACTCGGAAGGACATAT
GGGAGGGCAAATCATTTAAAACATCAGAATGAGTATTTGGTTTAGAGTTTGGCAACATATGCCCATATGC
TGGCTGCCATGAACAAAGGTTGGCTATAAAGAGGTCATCAGTATATGAAACAGCCCCCTGCTGTCCATTC
CTTATTCCATAGAAAAGCCTTGACTTGAGGTTAGATTTTTTTTATATTTTGTTTTGTGTTATTTTTTTCT
TTAACATCCCTAAAATTTTCCTTACATGTTTTACTAGCCAGATTTTTCCTCCTCTCCTGACTACTCCCAG
TCATAGCTGTCCCTCTTCTCTTATGGAGATCCCTCGACCTGCAGCCCAAGCTTGGCGTAATCATGGTCAT
AGCTGTTTCCTGTGTGAAATTGTTATCCGCTCACAATTCCACACAACATACGAGCCGGAAGCATAAAGTG
TAAAGCCTGGGGTGCCTAATGAGTGAGCTAACTCACATTAATTGCGTTGCGCTCACTGCCCGCTTTCCAG
TCGGGAAACCTGTCGTGCCAGCGGATCGACAGTACTAAGCTTGGTCTAATACCCAATCTCTCGTCTTATC
CAGATGTTTTATACGCCTCTGGCCCGTGTCTCAAAATCTCTGATGTTACATTGCACAAGATAAAATAATA
TCATCATGAACAATAAAACTGTCTGCTTACATAAACAGTAATACAAGGGGTGTTATGAGCCATATTCAAC
GGGAAACGTCGAGGCCGCGATTAAATTCCAACATGGATGCTGATTTATATGGGTATAAATGGGCTCGCGA
TAATGTCGGGCAATCAGGTGCGACAATCTATCGCTTGTATGGGAAGCCCGATGCGCCAGAGTTGTTTCTG
AAACATGGCAAAGGTAGCGTTGCCAATGATGTTACAGATGAGATGGTCAGACTAAACTGGCTGACGGAAT
TTATGCCTCTTCCGACCATCAAGCATTTTATCCGTACTCCTGATGATGCATGGTTACTCACCACTGCGAT
CCCCGGAAAAACAGCATTCCAGGTATTAGAAGAATATCCTGATTCAGGTGAAAATATTGTTGATGCGCTG
GCAGTGTTCCTGCGCCGGTTGCATTCGATTCCTGTTTGTAATTGTCCTTTTAACAGCGATCGCGTATTTC
GTCTCGCTCAGGCGCAATCACGAATGAATAACGGTTTGGTTGATGCGAGTGATTTTGATGACGAGCGTAA
TGGCTGGCCTGTTGAACAAGTCTGGAAAGAAATGCATAAACTTTTGCCATTCTCACCGGATTCAGTCGTC
ACTCATGGTGATTTCTCACTTGATAACCTTATTTTTGACGAGGGGAAATTAATAGGTTGTATTGATGTTG
GACGAGTCGGAATCGCAGACCGATACCAGGATCTTGCCATCCTATGGAACTGCCTCGGTGAGTTTTCTCC
TTCATTACAGAAACGGCTTTTTCAAAAATATGGTATTGATAATCCTGATATGAATAAATTGCAGTTTCAT
TTGATGCTCGATGAGTTTTTCTAATCAGAATTGGTTAATTGGTTGTAACACTGGCAGAGCATTACGCTGA
CTTGACGGGACGGCGCAAGCTCATGACCAAAATCCCTTAACGTGAGTTACGCGTCGTTCCACTGAGCGTC
AGAGGTATCACTAGTATTACAGAGGTAAGTTATAACAGTCGCCTAACCC
Features (pLannotate 1.2.2; 28 found; start..end, strand, type, name):
     87..675     -  rep_origin     ori: high-copy-number ColE1/pMB1/pBR322/pUC origin of replication
    846..1706    -  CDS            AmpR: β-lactamase; bla; confers resistance to ampicillin, carbenicillin, and related antibiotics
   1707..1778    -  promoter       AmpR promoter: bla
   1857..2456    +  CDS            PuroR: puromycin N-acetyltransferase; pac from Streptomyces alboniger; confers resistance to puromycin
   2461..2541    +  CDS            HBB (fragment): HBB_PONPY - Experimental evidence at transcript level: Swiss-Prot protein existence level 2. Involved in oxygen transport from the lung to the various peripheral tissues. From Pongo pygmaeus (Bornean orangutan).
   2612..2667    +  polyA_signal   β-globin poly(A) signal: rabbit β-globin polyadenylation signal (Gil and Proudfoot, 1987)
   3646..3666    +  protein_bind   attB4: mutant version of attB; core recombination site for the Gateway® BP reaction BP Clonase™
   3734..3945    +  promoter       EF-1α core promoter: core promoter for human elongation factor EF-1α
   3946..4884    +  intron         EF-1α intron A: intron upstream of the start codon of human EF-1α
   4911..4931    +  protein_bind   attB1: mutant version of attB; core recombination site for the Gateway® BP reaction BP Clonase™
   4951..5646    +  CDS            mKate2: mKate2 is a basic (constitutively fluorescent) red fluorescent protein published in 2009, derived from Entacmaea quadricolor. It is reported to be a rapidly-maturing monomer with moderate acid sensitivity.
   5666..5690    -  protein_bind   attB2: mutant version of attB; recombination site for the Gateway® BP reaction BP Clonase™
   5830..5904    +  CDS            HBB (fragment): HBB_PONPY - Experimental evidence at transcript level: Swiss-Prot protein existence level 2. Involved in oxygen transport from the lung to the various peripheral tissues. From Pongo pygmaeus (Bornean orangutan).
   5975..6030    +  polyA_signal   β-globin poly(A) signal: rabbit β-globin polyadenylation signal (Gil and Proudfoot, 1987)
   6414..6439    +  misc_feature   SA: splice acceptor site
   7111..7131    +  protein_bind   attB4: mutant version of attB; core recombination site for the Gateway® BP reaction BP Clonase™
   7199..7410    +  promoter       EF-1α core promoter: core promoter for human elongation factor EF-1α
   7411..8349    +  intron         EF-1α intron A: intron upstream of the start codon of human EF-1α
   8376..8396    +  protein_bind   attB1: mutant version of attB; core recombination site for the Gateway® BP reaction BP Clonase™
   8407..9123    +  CDS            EBFP2: EBFP2 is a basic (constitutively fluorescent) blue fluorescent protein published in 2007, derived from Aequorea victoria. It is reported to be a rapidly-maturing monomer with moderate acid sensitivity.
   9131..9155    -  protein_bind   attB2: mutant version of attB; recombination site for the Gateway® BP reaction BP Clonase™
   9159..9239    +  CDS            HBB (fragment): HBB_PONPY - Experimental evidence at transcript level: Swiss-Prot protein existence level 2. Involved in oxygen transport from the lung to the various peripheral tissues. From Pongo pygmaeus (Bornean orangutan).
   9310..9365    +  polyA_signal   β-globin poly(A) signal: rabbit β-globin polyadenylation signal (Gil and Proudfoot, 1987)
   9748..9770    -  protein_bind   lac operator (fragment): The lac repressor binds to the lac operator to inhibit transcription in E. coli. This inhibition can be relieved by adding lactose or isopropyl-β-D-thiogalactopyranoside (IPTG). lac repressor encoded by lacI
   9774..9804    -  promoter       lac promoter: promoter for the E. coli lac operon
   9819..9840    -  protein_bind   CAP binding site: CAP binding activates transcription in the presence of cAMP. E. coli catabolite activator protein
   9853..9892    -  CDS            lacI (fragment): lac repressor; lacI; The lac repressor binds to the lac operator to inhibit transcription in E. coli. This inhibition can be relieved by adding lactose or isopropyl-β-D-thiogalactopyranoside (IPTG).
  10065..10874   +  CDS            KanR: aminoglycoside phosphotransferase; aph(3')-Ia; confers resistance to kanamycin in bacteria or G418 (Geneticin®) in eukaryotes
