[The description below was written by a language model from this plasmid's Addgene catalogue record and pLannotate feature annotations shown in this document.]
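Description:
LSB-hsa-miR-23b-3p is a mammalian expression plasmid of about 11 kb, built on the Low Sensor Backbone (LSB) and designed as a two-colour fluorescent reporter of microRNA activity. It replicates in E. coli from a high-copy ColE1/pUC-type origin and carries both AmpR (β-lactamase) and KanR (aminoglycoside phosphotransferase) markers, with dual ampicillin and kanamycin selection recorded. A puromycin N-acetyltransferase coding sequence followed by a rabbit β-globin polyadenylation signal allows puromycin selection in mammalian cells, although no promoter driving it is annotated. Small lac promoter/operator remnants are backbone leftovers.

The payload consists of two parallel transcription units of the same design. Each has the human EF-1α core promoter with its intron A, a fluorescent protein coding sequence flanked by Gateway attB recombination scars (attB4, attB1, attB2), and a β-globin 3′ region with poly(A) signal. The first unit expresses the red protein mKate2 and, according to the record, carries a target site for human miR-23b-3p in its 3′ UTR. The site itself is not annotated in the feature table but would fall in the stretch between mKate2 and its poly(A) signal. The second unit expresses the blue protein EBFP2 without a target and serves as an internal reference for plasmid dosage and expression capacity. When miR-23b-3p is active in a transfected cell, it represses mKate2, so the drop in mKate2 relative to EBFP2 gives a ratiometric measure of miRNA activity.

The depositor notes that the repeated poly(A) elements make the plasmid inherently unstable. They also report small discrepancies between the deposited sequence and the physical plasmid, including short insertions flanking the puromycin gene that do not impair selection.
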