Addgene plasmid #103373: LSB-hsa-miR-23b-3p
Purpose: Used to sense miRNA activity using fluorescence based tools. hsa-miR-23b-3p target in 3' UTR of of mKate. miRNA activity can be measured by the repression of mKate2 relative to EBFP2 fluorescent proteins . Plasmid is inherently unstable; please see Depositor Comments
Depositing lab: Ron Weiss. Depositing organization: Massachusetts Institute of Technology. Publication: A mixed antagonistic/synergistic miRNA repression model enables accurate predictions of multi-input miRNA sensor activity. Gam JJ, Babb J, Weiss R. Nat Commun. 2018 Jun 22;9(1):2430. doi: 10.1038/s41467-018-04575-0. PubMed 29934631.
Backbone
  Vector backbone: Low Sensor Backbone (LSB)
  Vector type: Mammalian Expression, Synthetic Biology
Growth in bacteria
  Bacterial resistance: Ampicillin and Kanamycin, 100 & 50 μg/mL
  Growth temperature: 30°C
  Growth strain: NEB Stable
  Copy number: High Copy
Gene/Insert
  Gene/Insert name: hsa-miR-23b-3p target
  Species: H. sapiens (human)
  Entrez Gene: MIR23B (a.k.a. MIRN23B, hsa-mir-23b, miRNA23B, mir-23b)
  Promoter: EF-1a
  Cloning method: Gibson Cloning
Terms and licenses: Academic/Nonprofit Terms; Industry Terms: Not Available to Industry
Depositor comments: Please note that this plasmid is inherently unstable due to a repeating poly A element. We recommend performing a diagnostic digest on multiple colonies upon receipt. The depositors would like to note the presence of several discrepancies between the depositor sequence and physical plasmid sequence. In particular, the sequences upstream and downstream of the puromycin coding region have 10 bp insertions which do not affect the ability to perform puromycin selection. The sequences for those regions within the physical plasmids are as follows: Upstream of Puro: GAATTCGACCGCCTGTCTCAAGGTGCCACC; Downstream of Puro: GCTTTGAGACTACGCGTGAATTCACTCCTC.
How to cite: LSB-hsa-miR-23b-3p was a gift from Ron Weiss (Addgene plasmid # 103373 ; http://n2t.net/addgene:103373 ; RRID:Addgene_103373)
