>Addgene plasmid #103373 | LSB-hsa-miR-23b-3p | depositor partial sequence | sequence record 195796 | hsa-miR-23b-3p target
GGTAATCCCTGGCAATGTGAT
