>Addgene plasmid #103373 | LSB-hsa-miR-23b-3p | addgene partial sequence | sequence record 272271 | mKate2-F 5'-ACCCGCTAAGAACCTCAAGA-3'
TCAAGGAGGCCGACAAAGAGACATACGTCGAGCAGCACGAGGTGGCTGTGGCCAGATACTGCGACCTCCC
TAGCAAACTGGGGCACAAACTTAATTGAGAATTCTACCACCCAGCTTTCTTGTACAAAGTGGTACGTCTC
AAGACCAGAGGTCTCTGCTTTGGAACAGGGTAATCCCTGGCAATGTGATGGTAATCCCTGGCAATGTGAT
GGTAATCCCTGGCAATGTGATGGTAATCCCTGGCAATGTGATCAACCAGAAGAGACCTGTGCTTCACTCC
TCAGGTGCAGGCTGCCTATCAGAAGGTGGTGGCTGGTGTGGCCAATGCCCTGGCTCACAAATACCACTGA
GATCTTTTTCCCTCTGCCAAAAATTATGGGGACATCATGAAGCCCCTTGAGCATCTGACTTCTGGCTAAT
AAAGGAAATTTATTTTCATTGCAATAGTGTGTTGGAATTTTTTGTGTCTCTCACTCGGAAGGACATATGG
GAGGGCAAATCATTTAAAACATCAGAATGAGTATTTGGTTTAGAGTTTGGCAACATATGCCCATATGCTG
GCTGCCATGAACAAAGGTTGGCTATAAAGAGGTCATCAGTATATGAAACAGCCCCCTGCTGTCCATTCCT
TATTCCATAGAAAAGCCTTGACTTGA
